>Addgene plasmid #174385 | pHFX-cas3UD | addgene full sequence | sequence record 344135 | Addgene NGS Result
GTCAGACCAAGTTTACTCATATATACTTTAGATTGATTTAAAACTTCATTTTTAATTTAAAAGGATCTAG
GTGAAGATCCTTTTTGATAATCTCATGACCAAAATCCCTTAACGTGAGTTTTCGTTCCACTGAGCGTCAG
ACCCCGTAGAAAAGATCAAAGGATCTTCTTGAGATCCTTTTTTTCTGCGCGTAATCTGCTGCTTGCAAAC
AAAAAAACCACCGCTACCAGCGGTGGTTTGTTTGCCGGATCAAGAGCTACCAACTCTTTTTCCGAAGGTA
ACTGGCTTCAGCAGAGCGCAGATACCAAATACTGTTCTTCTAGTGTAGCCGTAGTTAGGCCACCACTTCA
AGAACTCTGTAGCACCGCCTACATACCTCGCTCTGCTAATCCTGTTACCAGTGGCTGCTGCCAGTGGCGA
TAAGTCGTGTCTTACCGGGTTGGACTCAAGACGATAGTTACCGGATAAGGCGCAGCGGTCGGGCTGAACG
GGGGGTTCGTGCACACAGCCCAGCTTGGAGCGAACGACCTACACCGAACTGAGATACCTACAGCGTGAGC
TATGAGAAAGCGCCACGCTTCCCGAAGGGAGAAAGGCGGACAGGTATCCGGTAAGCGGCAGGGTCGGAAC
AGGAGAGCGCACGAGGGAGCTTCCAGGGGGAAACGCCTGGTATCTTTATAGTCCTGTCGGGTTTCGCCAC
CTCTGACTTGAGCGTCGATTTTTGTGATGCTCGTCAGGGGGGCGGAGCCTATGGAAAAACGCCAGCAACG
CGGCCTTTTTACGGTTCCTGGCCTTTTGCTGGCCTTTTGCTCACATGTTCTTTCCTGCGTTATCCCCTGA
TTCTGTGGATAACCGTATTACCGCCTTTGAGTGAGCTGATACCGCTCGCCGCAGCCGAACGACCGAGCGC
AGCGAGTCAGTGAGCGAGGAAGCGGAAGAGCGCCCAATACGCAAACCGCCTCTCCCCGCGCGTTGGCCGA
TTCATTAATGCAGCTGGCACGACAGGTTTCCCGACTGGAAAGCGGGCAGTGAGCGCAACGCAATTAATGT
GAGTTAGCTCACTCATTAGGCACCCCAGGCTTTACACTTTATGCTTCCGGCTCGTATGTTGTGTGGAATT
GTGAGCGGATAACAATTTCACACAGGAAACAGCTATGACCATGATTACGCCAGATATCAAATTAATACGA
CTCACTATAGGGAGAAGCTTGCATGCCACGCGTCTCGAGGGCCCCTGCAGGTCGACTCTAGAGGATCCGC
TCGTTGACCCGGCGTACCGTCTCTATGTCTGGATGAGTGATTCCCATTGGTTCGAGACGCTCCACGAGAC
GCTCGACGAAGGCAAATCACACTACGTTCCGAGTCTTGGTCTTTCTGAGTACCTCGCAGAGATCACGTAC
CACGGACGCTTCGAGGTTGAGTCTGGACCGACTGACACTGCGGTGGCAGTCGACTCTGCCGTCCCGAACG
CGGTCGATCATGTCGTTCCAGACGCTGAATCCCGGTGTCAAATCGAAGAGTCGCCCGCGTTCATGACAGT
TGACGGAGGCGGACGAACAACGACTGACTTCACCAGCTACACGTACAATCCAGACGCAGGACCGGTTCGG
GTACGAAATCCGGACACGGCTATCGTCGACGGAAACACGGTGATGTTCGTTTGAGATGACCGACGTCGAT
CCAGTTCAACGACTCCTGCGAACTGCGAGAGATGACGCGCGAGACGAATCGTTTCGGGTAACCGGCGTCA
TGATGCAGTATTACGTCGTCTGTAAGCGCGAACTCTGGTTTCACAGCCGTCATATCGAGATTGACCGCGG
GAACTCCGCTATTGTCCGAGGAACCCATATCGACGAAACCGCGTATAGCGACAAACGGCGACATGTCTCG
ATTGACAGTACAATTGCGATTGACGTATTGGATGATGGTCGTGTGATGGAGGTCAAACCTTCCTCGGCAC
TCGTCGAACCTGCGAAACTCCAGTTACTCTACTACTTATGGTATCTGAAGCACGTTGTTGGTGTCGAGAA
ATCTGGCGTACTTGCACACCCGACAGAGCGCAAGCGAGAAGACGTAGAATTGACTGGGTACCTTACCGGT
ACTGGTTCAGCCGCTCTTTGAGTCGCTTCGCCGCCTGTCCCGCAGCCTTGTCGAAGTGTTCTCCCTGGTC
TTCGCCGGCGAAGATGATGCCGCGTGAGGAGTTCACGAGACCGACGCCGTCTGCCAGTCCGTACTCGACT
GCCGCCTCGGCATCGCCACCCTGTGCGCCGACGCCGGGGACGAGAAACGGCAGGTCGGGGACCTGCTCGC
GGAGGTCTTCCAACTCTTCGGGGCCGGTCGCGCCGACGACGAGTCCGACGTTGTCGTTTTCGTTCCAGAG
GTCGCAGAGCGCCGCGACGCGCTCGTACAGGGGTTCTCCGGAGGCGAGTTCGAGCGACTGGAGGTCCGCG
CTGCCCGGGTTAGAGGTGCGACAGAGGACGAACACGCCCTTGTCCTCGCGGGCGAGGAACGGCTGGATGG
AATCGCGGCCCATGTAGGGGTTGACGGTGATGGCATCGGCGTCGTCAAGCAGGTTCGCGTACTGTCGCGT
CGTGTTGCCGATGTCGGCGCGCTTGGCGTCGAGGAGGACGGGAACATCCTTTCCGTGTGCGTAGGCGATG
GTCTCGCGGAGCGAGCGCCAGCCGTCTTCGTCCTCGTAGAAGGCCGCGTTCGGCTTGTAGGCCGCCGCGT
GTTCGTGCGTCGCGTCGATGATGCGGCGGTTGAACGCCCACCGCGGCAGGTCCTCGTCGCGGAGGTGTTC
GGGAATCCGGTCGAGGTCGGCGTCGAGTCCGACCGAGACGACACTGTCCACCTTCTCGATGCGGTCCTGA
AGGTCGTCAAAGAAGCCCATTGCCCGCGAGTGCGACGACCGTATGTAAGGGGTTTTCCCTTCGTCGCAGC
CGGGAAGGTCGCTGGGAACTGTACGCAAGGGAACCGCACACAAGAAAACGAATTCTCTCCCTTTAGTGAG
GGTTAATTACAGGCCTAATTCACTGGCCGTCGTTTTACAACGTCGTGACTGGGAAAACCCTGGCGTTACC
CAACTTAATCGCCTTGCAGCACATCCCCCTTTCGCCAGCTGGCGTAATAGCGAAGAGGCCCGCACCGATC
GCCCTTCCCAACAGTTGCGCAGCCTGAATGGCGAATGGG
[124 nt withheld, positions 3190-3313]
C
[91 nt withheld, positions 3315-3405]
A
[49 nt withheld, positions 3407-3455]
CCTTTGACGTTGGAGTCCACGTTCTTT
[37 nt withheld, positions 3483-3519]
ACCCTATCTCGGTCTATTCTTTTGATTTATAAGGGATTTTGCCGATTTCGGCCTATTGGTTAAAAAATGA
GCTGATTTAACAAAAATTTAACGCGAATTTTAACAAAATATTAACGCTTACAATTTAGGTGGCACTTTTC
GGGGAAATGTGCGCGGAACCCCTATTTGTTTATTTTTCTAAATACATTCAAATATGTATCCGCTCATGAG
ACAATAACCCTGATAAATGCTTCAATAATATTGAAAAAGGAAGAGTATGAGTATTCAACATTTCCGTGTC
GCCCTTATTCCCTTTTTTGCGGCATTTTGCCTTCCTGTTTTTGCTCACCCAGAAACGCTGGTGAAAGTAA
AAGATGCTGAAGATCAGTTGGGTGCACGAGTGGGTTACATCGAACTGGATCTCAACAGCGGTAAGATCCT
TGAGAGTTTTCGCCCCGAAGAACGTTTTCCAATGATGAGCACTTTTAAAGTTCTGCTATGTGGCGCGGTA
TTATCCCGTATTGACGCCGGGCAAGAGCAACTCGGTCGCCGCATACACTATTCTCAGAATGACTTGGTTG
AGTACTCACCAGTCACAGAAAAGCATCTTACGGATGGCATGACAGTAAGAGAATTATGCAGTGCTGCCAT
AACCATGAGTGATAACACTGCGGCCAACTTACTTCTGACAACGATCGGAGGACCGAAGGAGCTAACCGCT
TTTTTGCACAACATGGGGGATCATGTAACTCGCCTTGATCGTTGGGAACCGGAGCTGAATGAAGCCATAC
CAAACGACGAGCGTGACACCACGATGCCTGTAGCAATGGCAACAACGTTGCGCAAACTATTAACTGGCGA
ACTACTTACTCTAGCTTCCCGGCAACAATTAATAGACTGGATGGAGGCGGATAAAGTTGCAGGACCACTT
CTGCGCTCGGCCCTTCCGGCTGGCTGGTTTATTGCTGATAAATCTGGAGCCGGTGAGCGTGGGTCTCGCG
GTATCATTGCAGCACTGGGGCCAGATGGTAAGCCCTCCCGTATCGTAGTTATCTACACGACGGGGAGTCA
GGCAACTATGGATGAACGAAATAGACAGATCGCTGAGATAGGTGCCTCACTGATTAAGCATTGGTAACT
Features (pLannotate 1.2.2; 14 found; start..end, strand, type, name):
    169..757     +  rep_origin     ori: high-copy-number ColE1/pMB1/pBR322/pUC origin of replication
    940..1032    +  CDS            lacI (fragment): lac repressor; lacI; The lac repressor binds to the lac operator to inhibit transcription in E. coli. This inhibition can be relieved by adding lactose or isopropyl-β-D-thiogalactopyranoside (IPTG).
   1045..1066    +  protein_bind   CAP binding site: CAP binding activates transcription in the presence of cAMP. E. coli catabolite activator protein
   1081..1111    +  promoter       lac promoter: promoter for the E. coli lac operon
   1119..1135    +  protein_bind   lac operator: The lac repressor binds to the lac operator to inhibit transcription in E. coli. This inhibition can be relieved by adding lactose or isopropyl-β-D-thiogalactopyranoside (IPTG). lac repressor encoded by lacI
   1183..1201    +  promoter       T7 promoter: promoter for bacteriophage T7 RNA polymerase
   1234..1258    -  misc_feature   MCS (fragment): pUC18/19 multiple cloning site
   1666..2082    +  CDS            cas4 (fragment): CAS4_HALVD - Protein inferred from homology: Swiss-Prot protein existence level 3. CRISPR (clustered regularly interspaced short palindromic repeat) is an adaptive immune system that provides protection against mobile genetic elements (viruses, transposable elements and conjugative plasmids). CRISPR clusters contain sequences complementary to antecedent mobile elements and target invading nucleic acids. CRISPR clusters are transcribed and processed into CRISPR RNA (crRNA). This protein may be a 5' to 3' ssDNA exonuclease. Plasmid targeted by CRISPR locus P1 transform wild-type cells very poorl
   2096..2890    -  CDS            pyrF: PYRF_HALLT - Protein inferred from homology: Swiss-Prot protein existence level 3. From Halorubrum lacusprofundi (strain ATCC 49239 / DSM 5036 / JCM 8891 / ACAM 34).
   3000..3018    -  promoter       T3 promoter: promoter for bacteriophage T3 RNA polymerase
   3028..3185    +  CDS            lacZα (fragment): LacZα fragment of β-galactosidase; lacZ fragment
   3190..3618    +  rep_origin     f1 ori (sequence partly withheld): f1 bacteriophage origin of replication; arrow indicates direction of (+) strand synthesis
   3671..3775    +  promoter       AmpR promoter: bla
   3776..4636    +  CDS            AmpR: β-lactamase; bla; confers resistance to ampicillin, carbenicillin, and related antibiotics
