[The description below was written by a language model from this plasmid's Addgene catalogue record and pLannotate feature annotations shown in this document.]
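Description:
pHFX-cas3UD is a gene knockout plasmid for the haloarchaeon Haloferax mediterranei, built on the suicide vector pHFX. At about 4.6 kb, it is propagated in E. coli through a high-copy ColE1/pUC-type origin and selected with ampicillin via the β-lactamase (AmpR) gene and its own promoter. The annotated backbone looks like a phagemid-style cloning vector. It carries an f1 origin, a lac promoter/operator region with a CAP binding site, lacZα and lacI fragments, a remnant of a pUC-type multiple cloning site, and flanking T7 and T3 promoters. No archaeal origin of replication is annotated, which fits the "suicide" designation: the plasmid should persist in the archaeal host only if it integrates into the chromosome.

The insert, Cas3UD, is recorded as 828 bp. The name suggests joined upstream and downstream homology arms flanking the cas3 gene, although the record does not define it explicitly. Consistent with this, the feature table detects a cas4 fragment by homology to a Haloferax protein within the insert region, which may represent sequence neighbouring cas3 in the CRISPR-Cas locus. Next to the insert is a pyrF gene (orotidine-5'-phosphate decarboxylase), the marker commonly used in haloarchaeal genetics. In a pyrF-deficient host it allows selection for uracil prototrophy after plasmid integration, followed by 5-fluoroorotic acid counterselection for a second recombination event that removes the plasmid and can leave a deletion behind. The promoter driving pyrF is not annotated. The associated work concerns CRISPRi-based redirection of carbon flux for PHBV biopolymer production, so deleting cas3 plausibly served to adapt the endogenous CRISPR system for gene repression rather than target cleavage, but the record does not state this directly.
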