Addgene plasmid #174385: pHFX-cas3UD
Purpose: Plasmids for gene knockout were constructed based on suicide plasmid pHFX
Depositing lab: Jing Han. Depositing organization: Institute of Microbiology, Chinese Academy of Sciences. Publication: Optimising PHBV biopolymer production in haloarchaea via CRISPRi-mediated redirection of carbon flux. Lin L, Chen J, Mitra R, Gao Q, Cheng F, Xu T, Zuo Z, Xiang H, Han J. Commun Biol. 2021 Aug 25;4(1):1007. doi: 10.1038/s42003-021-02541-z. PubMed 34433872.
Backbone
  Vector backbone: pHFX
  Vector type: archaeal gene knockout vector for Haloferax mediterranei
Growth in bacteria
  Bacterial resistance: Ampicillin, 100 μg/mL
  Growth temperature: 37°C
  Growth strain: DH5alpha
  Copy number: High Copy
Gene/Insert
  Gene/Insert name: Cas3UD
  Insert size (bp): 828
Terms and licenses: Academic/Nonprofit Terms; Industry Terms: Not Available to Industry
How to cite: pHFX-cas3UD was a gift from Jing Han (Addgene plasmid # 174385 ; http://n2t.net/addgene:174385 ; RRID:Addgene_174385)
