>Addgene plasmid #174385 | pHFX-cas3UD | depositor partial sequence | sequence record 338327 | Cas3UD
GCTCGTTGACCCGGCGTACCGTCTCTATGTCTGGATGAGTGATTCCCATTGGTTCGAGACGCTCCACGAG
ACGCTCGACGAAGGCAAATCACACTACGTTCCGAGTCTTGGTCTTTCTGAGTACCTCGCAGAGATCACGT
ACCACGGACGCTTCGAGGTTGAGTCTGGACCGACTGACACTGCGGTGGCAGTCGACTCTGCCGTCCCGAA
CGCGGTCGATCATGTCGTTCCAGACGCTGAATCCCGGTGTCAAATCGAAGAGTCGCCCGCGTTCATGACA
GTTGACGGAGGCGGACGAACAACGACTGACTTCACCAGCTACACGTACAATCCAGACGCAGGACCGGTTC
GGGTACGAAATCCGGACACGGCTATCGTCGACGGAAACACGGTGATGTTCGTTTGAGATGACCGACGTCG
ATCCAGTTCAACGACTCCTGCGAACTGCGAGAGATGACGCGCGAGACGAATCGTTTCGGGTAACCGGCGT
CATGATGCAGTATTACGTCGTCTGTAAGCGCGAACTCTGGTTTCACAGCCGTCATATCGAGATTGACCGC
GGGAACTCCGCTATTGTCCGAGGAACCCATATCGACGAAACCGCGTATAGCGACAAACGGCGACATGTCT
CGATTGACAGTACAATTGCGATTGACGTATTGGATGATGGTCGTGTGATGGAGGTCAAACCTTCCTCGGC
ACTCGTCGAACCTGCGAAACTCCAGTTACTCTACTACTTATGGTATCTGAAGCACGTTGTTGGTGTCGAG
AAATCTGGCGTACTTGCACACCCGACAGAGCGCAAGCGAGAAGACGTAGAATTGACTG
